Addgene plasmid #45816: pLKO.1 shRUNX1 puro
Depositing lab: Kevin Janes. Depositing organization: University of Virginia. Publication: Intersection of FOXO- and RUNX1-mediated gene expression programs in single breast epithelial cells during morphogenesis and tumor progression. Wang L, Brugge JS, Janes KA. Proc Natl Acad Sci U S A. 2011 Oct 4;108(40):E803-12. doi: 10.1073/pnas.1103423108. Epub 2011 Aug 22. PubMed 21873240.
Backbone
  Vector backbone: pLKO.1
  Backbone manufacturer: Weinberg Lab (Addgene plasmid 8453)
  Backbone size w/o insert (bp): 7032
  Total vector size (bp): 7100
  Vector type: Mammalian Expression, Lentiviral, RNAi
  Selectable markers: Puromycin
Growth in bacteria
  Bacterial resistance: Ampicillin, 100 μg/mL
  Growth temperature: 37°C
  Growth strain: Stbl3
  Copy number: High Copy
Gene/Insert
  Gene/Insert name: Runx1 (alt names: runt related transcription factor 1; AML1; CBFA2)
  gRNA/shRNA sequence: CCGGCCTCGAAGACATCGGCAGAAACTCGAGTTTCTGCCGATGTCTTCGAGGTTTTT
  Species: H. sapiens (human)
  Entrez Gene: RUNX1 (a.k.a. AML1, AML1-EVI-1, AMLCR1, CBF2alpha, CBFA2, EVI-1, PEBP2aB, PEBP2alpha)
  Cloning method: Restriction Enzyme; 5′ cloning site AgeI (unknown if destroyed); 3′ cloning site EcoRI (unknown if destroyed)
  Sequencing primers: 5′ LKO.1 5'
Terms and licenses: Academic/Nonprofit Terms; Industry Terms: Not Available to Industry
How to cite: pLKO.1 shRUNX1 puro was a gift from Kevin Janes (Addgene plasmid # 45816 ; http://n2t.net/addgene:45816 ; RRID:Addgene_45816)
