[The description below was written by a language model from this plasmid's Addgene catalogue record and pLannotate feature annotations shown in this document.]
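Description:
pLKO.1 shRUNX1 puro is a lentiviral RNAi vector built on the pLKO.1 backbone and designed to knock down human RUNX1 (also known as AML1 or CBFA2), a runt-related transcription factor. In bacteria it is maintained as a high-copy plasmid through a ColE1/pUC-type origin and selected with ampicillin via the β-lactamase gene. An f1 origin and remnants of a lac/lacZα cloning region with flanking T7 and T3 promoters are carried over from the parental plasmid. The catalogue lists a total size of about 7.1 kb, in line with the 7,083-nt sequenced record.

The payload is a short hairpin RNA cloned between the AgeI and EcoRI sites immediately downstream of the human U6 RNA polymerase III promoter. The hairpin itself is not annotated in the feature table, but it would fall in the gap between the U6 promoter and the cPPT/CTS. Once transcribed, the stem-loop is processed by the cellular RNAi machinery into a siRNA targeting RUNX1 mRNA. A separate hPGK promoter drives the puromycin N-acetyltransferase gene, allowing selection of transduced mammalian cells.

These cassettes sit within a third-generation-style HIV-1 transfer backbone. An RSV promoter fused to a truncated 5' LTR produces the genomic RNA independently of Tat. The Ψ packaging signal with a partial gag sequence directs encapsidation, the RRE supports Rev-dependent nuclear export, and the cPPT/CTS aids nuclear import. The ΔU3 3' LTR makes the integrated provirus self-inactivating. Virus production requires packaging and envelope functions supplied in trans. The associated publication used RUNX1 depletion to study FOXO- and RUNX1-linked gene expression programs in breast epithelial cells during morphogenesis and tumor progression.
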