Features (pLannotate 1.2.2; 25 found; start..end, strand, type, name):
    188..776     -  rep_origin     ori: high-copy-number ColE1/pMB1/pBR322/pUC origin of replication
    947..1807    -  CDS            AmpR: β-lactamase; bla; confers resistance to ampicillin, carbenicillin, and related antibiotics
   1808..1912    -  promoter       AmpR promoter: bla
   1965..2393    -  rep_origin     f1 ori (sequence partly withheld): f1 bacteriophage origin of replication; arrow indicates direction of (+) strand synthesis
   2398..2553    -  CDS            lacZα (fragment): LacZα fragment of β-galactosidase; lacZ fragment
   2561..2579    +  promoter       T7 promoter: promoter for bacteriophage T7 RNA polymerase
   2600..2735    -  rep_origin     SV40 ori: SV40 origin of replication
   2775..2896    -  polyA_signal   SV40 poly(A) signal: SV40 polyadenylation signal
   2968..3201    -  LTR            3' LTR (ΔU3): self-inactivating 3' long terminal repeat (LTR) from HIV-1
   3203..3286    -  CDS            nef (fragment): NEF_HV1Z2 - Experimental evidence at protein level: Swiss-Prot protein existence level 1. Extracellular Nef protein targets CD4(+) T-lymphocytes for apoptosis by interacting with CXCR4 surface receptors. From Human immunodeficiency virus type 1 group M subtype D (isolate Z2/CDC-Z34) (HIV-1).
   3329..3928    -  CDS            PuroR: puromycin N-acetyltransferase; pac from Streptomyces alboniger; confers resistance to puromycin
   3950..4460    -  promoter       hPGK promoter: human phosphoglycerate kinase 1 promoter
   4509..4626    -  misc_feature   cPPT/CTS: central polypurine tract and central termination sequence of HIV-1
   4730..4970    -  promoter       U6 promoter: RNA polymerase III promoter for human U6 snRNA
   5020..5120    -  CDS            Rev (fragment): human immunodeficiency virus 1 (HIV-1) Rev protein; rev; enhances nuclear export of unspliced and incompletely spliced viral mRNAs
   5497..5730    -  misc_feature   RRE: The Rev response element (RRE) of HIV-1 allows for Rev-dependent mRNA export from the nucleus to the cytoplasm.
   5876..6239    -  CDS            HIV-1 gag (fragment): gag protein from human immunodeficiency virus 1; gag
   6223..6348    -  misc_feature   HIV-1 Ψ: packaging signal of human immunodeficiency virus type 1
   6395..6575    -  LTR            5' LTR (truncated): truncated 5' long terminal repeat (LTR) from HIV-1
   6576..6802    -  promoter       RSV promoter: Rous sarcoma virus enhancer/promoter
   6830..6848    -  promoter       T3 promoter: promoter for bacteriophage T3 RNA polymerase
   6893..6909    -  protein_bind   lac operator: The lac repressor binds to the lac operator to inhibit transcription in E. coli. This inhibition can be relieved by adding lactose or isopropyl-β-D-thiogalactopyranoside (IPTG). lac repressor encoded by lacI
   6917..6947    -  promoter       lac promoter: promoter for the E. coli lac operon
   6962..6983    -  protein_bind   CAP binding site: CAP binding activates transcription in the presence of cAMP. E. coli catabolite activator protein
   6996..5       -  CDS            lacI (fragment) (across the origin): lac repressor; lacI; The lac repressor binds to the lac operator to inhibit transcription in E. coli. This inhibition can be relieved by adding lactose or isopropyl-β-D-thiogalactopyranoside (IPTG).
>Addgene plasmid #45816 | pLKO.1 shRUNX1 puro | addgene full sequence | sequence record 424965 | Addgene NGS Result
GGCGCTCTTCCGCTTCCTCGCTCACTGACTCGCTGCGCTCGGTCGTTCGGCTGCGGCGAGCGGTATCAGC
TCACTCAAAGGCGGTAATACGGTTATCCACAGAATCAGGGGATAACGCAGGAAAGAACATGTGAGCAAAA
GGCCAGCAAAAGGCCAGGAACCGTAAAAAGGCCGCGTTGCTGGCGTTTTTCCATAGGCTCCGCCCCCCTG
ACGAGCATCACAAAAATCGACGCTCAAGTCAGAGGTGGCGAAACCCGACAGGACTATAAAGATACCAGGC
GTTTCCCCCTGGAAGCTCCCTCGTGCGCTCTCCTGTTCCGACCCTGCCGCTTACCGGATACCTGTCCGCC
TTTCTCCCTTCGGGAAGCGTGGCGCTTTCTCATAGCTCACGCTGTAGGTATCTCAGTTCGGTGTAGGTCG
TTCGCTCCAAGCTGGGCTGTGTGCACGAACCCCCCGTTCAGCCCGACCGCTGCGCCTTATCCGGTAACTA
TCGTCTTGAGTCCAACCCGGTAAGACACGACTTATCGCCACTGGCAGCAGCCACTGGTAACAGGATTAGC
AGAGCGAGGTATGTAGGCGGTGCTACAGAGTTCTTGAAGTGGTGGCCTAACTACGGCTACACTAGAAGAA
CAGTATTTGGTATCTGCGCTCTGCTGAAGCCAGTTACCTTCGGAAAAAGAGTTGGTAGCTCTTGATCCGG
CAAACAAACCACCGCTGGTAGCGGTGGTTTTTTTGTTTGCAAGCAGCAGATTACGCGCAGAAAAAAAGGA
TCTCAAGAAGATCCTTTGATCTTTTCTACGGGGTCTGACGCTCAGTGGAACGAAAACTCACGTTAAGGGA
TTTTGGTCATGAGATTATCAAAAAGGATCTTCACCTAGATCCTTTTAAATTAAAAATGAAGTTTTAAATC
AATCTAAAGTATATATGAGTAAACTTGGTCTGACAGTTACCAATGCTTAATCAGTGAGGCACCTATCTCA
GCGATCTGTCTATTTCGTTCATCCATAGTTGCCTGACTCCCCGTCGTGTAGATAACTACGATACGGGAGG
GCTTACCATCTGGCCCCAGTGCTGCAATGATACCGCGAGACCCACGCTCACCGGCTCCAGATTTATCAGC
AATAAACCAGCCAGCCGGAAGGGCCGAGCGCAGAAGTGGTCCTGCAACTTTATCCGCCTCCATCCAGTCT
ATTAATTGTTGCCGGGAAGCTAGAGTAAGTAGTTCGCCAGTTAATAGTTTGCGCAACGTTGTTGCCATTG
CTACAGGCATCGTGGTGTCACGCTCGTCGTTTGGTATGGCTTCATTCAGCTCCGGTTCCCAACGATCAAG
GCGAGTTACATGATCCCCCATGTTGTGCAAAAAAGCGGTTAGCTCCTTCGGTCCTCCGATCGTTGTCAGA
AGTAAGTTGGCCGCAGTGTTATCACTCATGGTTATGGCAGCACTGCATAATTCTCTTACTGTCATGCCAT
CCGTAAGATGCTTTTCTGTGACTGGTGAGTACTCAACCAAGTCATTCTGAGAATAGTGTATGCGGCGACC
GAGTTGCTCTTGCCCGGCGTCAATACGGGATAATACCGCGCCACATAGCAGAACTTTAAAAGTGCTCATC
ATTGGAAAACGTTCTTCGGGGCGAAAACTCTCAAGGATCTTACCGCTGTTGAGATCCAGTTCGATGTAAC
CCACTCGTGCACCCAACTGATCTTCAGCATCTTTTACTTTCACCAGCGTTTCTGGGTGAGCAAAAACAGG
AAGGCAAAATGCCGCAAAAAAGGGAATAAGGGCGACACGGAAATGTTGAATACTCATACTCTTCCTTTTT
CAATATTATTGAAGCATTTATCAGGGTTATTGTCTCATGAGCGGATACATATTTGAATGTATTTAGAAAA
ATAAACAAATAGGGGTTCCGCGCACATTTCCCCGAAAAGTGCCACCTAAATTGTAAGCGTTAATATTTTG
TTAAAATTCGCGTTAAATTTTTGTTAAATCAGCTCATTTTTTAACCAATAGGCCGAAATCGGCAAAATCC
CTTATAAATCAAAAGAATAGACCGAGATAGGGT
[37 nt withheld, positions 2064-2100]
AAAGAACGTGGACTCCAACGTCAAAGG
[49 nt withheld, positions 2128-2176]
T
[91 nt withheld, positions 2178-2268]
G
[124 nt withheld, positions 2270-2393]
CCCATTCGCCATTCAGGCTGCGCAACTGTTGGGAAGGGCGATCGGTGCGGGCCTCTTCGCTATTACGCCA
GCTGGCGAAAGGGGGATGTGCTGCAAGGCGATTAAGTTGGGTAACGCCAGGGTTTTCCCAGTCACGACGT
TGTAAAACGACGGCCAGTGAGCGCGCGTAATACGACTCACTATAGGGCGAATTGGGTACGTCCCTAGGCC
TCCAAAAAAGCCTCCTCACTACTTCTGGAATAGCTCAGAGGCCGAGGCGGCCTCGGCCTCTGCATAAATA
AAAAAAATTAGTCAGCCATGGGGCGGAGAATGGGCGGAACTGGGCGGAGTTAGGGGCGGGATGGGCGGAG
TTAGGGGCGGGATAGCTAGAGCCAGACATGATAAGATACATTGATGAGTTTGGACAAACCACAACTAGAA
TGCAGTGAAAAAAATGCTTTATTTGTGAAATTTGTGATGCTATTGCTTTATTTGTAACCATTATAAGCTG
CAATAAACAAGTTCCTCTCACTCTCTGATATTCATTTCTTTGCAAGTTATAAATACTGAATAATAAGATG
ACATGAACTACTACTGCTAGAGATTTTCCACACTGACTAAAAGGGTCTGAGGGATCTCTAGTTACCAGAG
TCACACAACAGACGGGCACACACTACTTGAAGCACTCAAGGCAAGCTTTATTGAGGCTTAAGCAGTGGGT
TCCCTAGTTAGCCAGAGAGCTCCCAGGCTCAGATCTGGTCTAACCAGAGAGACCCAGTACAAGCAAAAAG
CAGATCTTGTCTTCGTTGGGAGTGAATTAGCCCTTCCAGTCCCCCCTTTTCTTTTAAAAAGTGGCTAAGA
TCTACAGCTGCCTTGTAAGTCATTGGTCTTAAAGGTACCGATGCATGGGGTCGTGCGCTCCTTTCGGTCG
GGCGCTGCGGGTCGTGGGGCGGGCGTCAGGCACCGGGCTTGCGGGTCATGCACCAGGTGCGCGGTCCTTC
GGGCACCTCGACGTCGGCGGTGACGGTGAAGCCGAGCCGCTCGTAGAAGGGGAGGTTGCGGGGCGCGGAG
GTCTCCAGGAAGGCGGGCACCCCGGCGCGCTCGGCCGCCTCCACTCCGGGGAGCACGACGGCGCTGCCCA
GACCCTTGCCCTGGTGGTCGGGCGAGACGCCGACGGTGGCCAGGAACCACGCGGGCTCCTTGGGCCGGTG
CGGCGCCAGGAGGCCTTCCATCTGTTGCTGCGCGGCCAGCCGGGAACCGCTCAACTCGGCCATGCGCGGG
CCGATCTCGGCGAACACCGCCCCCGCTTCGACGCTCTCCGGCGTGGTCCAGACCGCCACCGCGGCGCCGT
CGTCCGCGACCCACACCTTGCCGATGTCGAGCCCGACGCGCGTGAGGAAGAGTTCTTGCAGCTCGGTGAC
CCGCTCGATGTGGCGGTCCGGATCGACGGTGTGGCGCGTGGCGGGGTAGTCGGCGAACGCGGCGGCGAGG
GTGCGTACGGCCCTGGGGACGTCGTCGCGGGTGGCGAGGCGCACCGTGGGCTTGTACTCGGTCATGGTAA
GCTCCGGTGGATCCCCCTGGGGAGAGAGGTCGGTGATTCGGTCAACGAGGGAGCCGACTGCCGACGTGCG
CTCCGGAGGCTTGCAGAATGCGGAACACCGCGCGGGCAGGAACAGGGCCCACACTACCGCCCCACACCCC
GCCTCCCGCACCGCCCCTTCCCGGCCGCTGCTCTCGGCGCGCCCTGCTGAGCAGCCGCTATTGGCCACAG
CCCATCGCGGTCGGCGCGCTGCCATTGCTCCCTGGCGCTGTCCGTCTGCGAGGGTACTAGTGAGACGTGC
GGCTTCCGTTTGTCACGTCCGGCACGCCGCGAACCGCAAGGAACCTTCCCGACTTAGGGGCGGAGCAGGA
AGCGTCGCCGGGGGGCCCACAAGGGTAGCGGCGAAGATCCGGGTGACGCTGCGAACGGACGTGAAGAATG
TGCGAGACCCAGGGTCGGCGCCGCTGCGTTTCCCGGAACCACGCCCAGAGCAGCCGCGTCCCTGCGCAAA
CCCAGGGCTGCCTTGGAAAAGGCGCAACCCCAACCCCCTCGAGCCGCGGCCAAAGTGGATCTCTGCTGTC
CCTGTAATAAACCCGAAAATTTTGAATTTTTGTAATTTGTTTTTGTAATTCTTTAGTTTGTATGTCTGTT
GCTATTATGTCTACTATTCTTTCCCCTGCACTGTACCCCCCAATCCCCCCTTTTCTTTTAAAATTGTGGA
TGAATACTGCCATTTGTCTCGAGGTCGAGAATTAAAAACCTCGAAGACATCGGCAGAAACTCGAGTTTCT
GCCGATGTCTTCGAGGCCGGTGTTTCGTCCTTTCCACAAGATATATAAAGCCAAGAAATCGAAATACTTT
CAAGTTACGGTAAGCATATGATAGTCCATTTTAAAACATAATTTTAAAACTGCAAACTACCCAAGAAATT
ATTACTTTCTACGTCACGTATTTTGTACTAATATCTTTGTGTTTACAGTCAAATTAATTCCAATTATCTC
TCTAACAGCCTTGTATCGTATATGCAAATATGAAGGAATCATGGGAAATAGGCCCTCGGTGAAGGGGGCG
GCCGCTCGAGGCTAGTCTCGTGATCGATACCGTCGAGATCCGTTCACTAATCGAATGGATCTGTCTCTGT
CTCTCTCTCCACCTTCTTCTTCTATTCCTTCGGGCCTGTCGGGTCCCCTCGGGGTTGGGAGGTGGGTCTG
AAACGATAATGGTGAATATCCCTGCCTAACTCTATTCACTATAGAAAGTACAGCAAAAACTATTCTTAAA
CCTACCAAGCCTCCTACTATCATTATGAATAATTTTATATACCACAGCCAATTTGTTATGTTAAACCAAT
TCCACAAACTTGCCCATTTATCTAATTCCAATAATTCTTGTTCATTCTTTTCTTGCTGGTTTTGCGATTC
TTCAATTAAGGAGTGTATTAAGCTTGTGTAATTGTTAATTTCTCTGTCCCACTCCATCCAGGTCGTGTGA
TTCCAAATCTGTTCCAGAGATTTATTACTCCAACTAGCATTCCAAGGCACAGCAGTGGTGCAAATGAGTT
TTCCAGAGCAACCCCAAATCCCCAGGAGCTGTTGATCCTTTAGGTATCTTTCCACAGCCAGGATTCTTGC
CTGGAGCTGCTTGATGCCCCAGACTGTGAGTTGCAACAGATGCTGTTGCGCCTCAATAGCCCTCAGCAAA
TTGTTCTGCTGCTGCACTATACCAGACAATAATTGTCTGGCCTGTACCGTCAGCGTCATTGACGCTGCGC
CCATAGTGCTTCCTGCTGCTCCCAAGAACCCAAGGAACAAAGCTCCTATTCCCACTGCTCTTTTTTCTCT
CTGCACCACTCTTCTCTTTGCCTTGGTGGGTGCTACTCCTAATGGTTCAATTTTTACTACTTTATATTTA
TATAATTCACTTCTCCAATTGTCCCTCATATCTCCTCCTCCAGGTCTGAAGATCAGCGGCCGCTTGCTGT
GCGGTGGTCTTACTTTTGTTTTGCTCTTCCTCTATCTTGTCTAAAGCTTCCTTGGTGTCTTTTATCTCTA
TCCTTTGATGCACACAATAGAGGGTTGCTACTGTATTATATAATGATCTAAGTTCTTCTGATCCTGTCTG
AAGGGATGGTTGTAGCTGTCCCAGTATTTGTCTACAGCCTTCTGATGTTTCTAACAGGCCAGGATTAACT
GCGAATCGTTCTAGCTCCCTGCTTGCCCATACTATATGTTTTAATTTATATTTTTTCTTTCCCCCTGGCC
TTAACCGAATTTTTTCCCATCGCGATCTAATTCTCCCCCGCTTAATACTGACGCTCTCGCACCCATCTCT
CTCCTTCTAGCCTCCGCTAGTCAAAATTTTTGGCGTACTCACCAGTCGCCGCCCCTCGCCTCTTGCCGTG
CGCGCTTCAGCAAGCCGAGTCCTGCGTCGAGAGAGCTCCTCTGGTTTCCCTTTCGCTTTCAAGTCCCTGT
TCGGGCGCCACTGCTAGAGATTTTCCACACTGACTAAAAGGGTCTGAGGGATCTCTAGTTACCAGAGTCA
CACAACAGACGGGCACACACTACTTGAAGCACTCAAGGCAAGCTTTATTGAGGCTTAAGCAGTGGGTTCC
CTAGTTAGCCAGAGAGCTCCCAGGCTCAGATCTGGTCTAACCAGAGAGACCCGTTTATGTATCGAGCTAG
GCACTTAAATACAATATCTCTGCAATGCGGCAATTCAGTGGTTCGTCCAATCCATGTCAGACCCGTCTGT
TGCCTTCCTAATAAGGCACGATCGTACCACCTTACTTCCACCAATCGGCATGCACGGTGCTTTTTCTCTC
CTTGTAAGGCATGTTGCTAACTCATCGTTACCATGTTGCAAGACTACAAGAGTATTGCATAAGACTACAT
TAAGCTTGCAGCTCCAGCTTTTGTTCCCTTTAGTGAGGGTTAATTGCGCGCTTGGCGTAATCATGGTCAT
AGCTGTTTCCTGTGTGAAATTGTTATCCGCTCACAATTCCACACAACATACGAGCCGGAAGCATAAAGTG
TAAAGCCTGGGGTGCCTAATGAGTGAGCTAACTCACATTAATTGCGTTGCGCTCACTGCCCGCTTTCCAG
TCGGGAAACCTGTCGTGCCAGCTGCATTAATGAATCGGCCAACGCGCGGGGAGAGGCGGTTTGCGTATTG
