>Addgene plasmid #45816 | pLKO.1 shRUNX1 puro | addgene partial sequence | sequence record 65159 | LKO1_5 5'-GACTATCATATGCTTACCGT-3'
GCTTTATATATCTTGTGGAAAGGACGAAACACCGGCCTCGAAGACATCGGCAGAAACTCGAGTTTCTGCC
GATGTCTTCGAGGTTTTTAATTCTCGACCTCGAGACAAATGGCAGTATTCATCCACAATTTTAAAAGAAA
AGGGGGGATTGGGGGGTACAGTGCAGGGGAAAGAATAGTAGACATAATAGCAACAGACATACAAACTAAA
GAATTACAAAAACAAATTACAAAAATTCAAAATTTTCGGGTTTATTACAGGGACAGCAGAGATCCACTTT
GGCCGCGGCTCGAGGGGGTTGGGGTTGCGCCTTTTCCAAGGCAGCCCTGGGTTTGCGCAGGGACGCGGCT
GCTCTGGGCGTGGTTCCGGGAAACGCAGCGGCGCCGACCCTGGGTCTCGCACATTCTTCACGTCCGTTCG
CAGCGTCACCCGGATCTTCGCCGCTACCCTTGTGGGCCCCCCGGCGACGCTTCCTGCTCCGCCCCTAAGT
CGGGAAGGTTCCTTGCGGTTCGCGGCGTGCCGGACGTGACAAACGGAAGCCGCACGTCTCACTAGTACCC
TCGCAGACGGACAGCGCCAGGGAGCAATGGCAGCGCGCCGACCGCGATGGGCTGTGGCCAATAGCGGCTG
CTCAGCAGGGCGCGCCGAGAGCAGCGGCCGGGAAGGGGCGGTGCGGGAGGCGGGGTGTGGGGCGGTAGTG
TGGGCCCTGTTCCTGCCCGCGCGGTGTTCCGCATTCTGCAAGCCTCCGGAGCGCACGTCGGCAGTCGGCT
CCCTCGTTGACCGAATCACCGACCTCTCTCCCCAGGGGGATCCACCGGAGCTTACCATGACCGAGTACAA
GCCCACGGTGCGCCTCGCCACCCGCGACGACGTCCCCAGGGCCGTACGCACCCTCGCCGCCGCGTTCGCC
GACTACCCCGCCACGCGCCACACCGTCGATCCGGACCGCCACATCGAGCGGGTCACCGAGCTGCA
